>Addgene plasmid #118064 | hCMV-IE1:RedF | depositor full sequence | sequence record 230603 | hCMV-IE1:RedF sequence 4808 bps
TAACAAGCTTCGTCTCAGTCAGGAGTAGTTATTAATAGTAATCAATTACGGGGTCATTAGTTCATAGCCC
ATATATGGAGTTCCGCGTTACATAACTTACGGTAAATGGCCCGCCTGGCTGACCGCCCAACGACCCCCGC
CCATTGACGTCAATAATGACGTATGTTCCCATAGTAACGCCAATAGGGACTTTCCATTGACGTCAATGGG
TGGAGTATTTACGGTAAACTGCCCACTTGGCAGTACATCAAGTGTATCATATGCCAAGTACGCCCCCTAT
TGACGTCAATGACGGTAAATGGCCCGCCTGGCATTATGCCCAGTACATGACCTTATGGGACTTTCCTACT
TGGCAGTACATCTACGTATTAGTCATCGCTATTACCATGGTGATGCGGTTTTGGCAGTACATCAATGGGC
GTGGATAGCGGTTTGACTCACGGGGATTTCCAAGTCTCCACCCCATTGACGTCAATGGGAGTTTGTTTTG
GCACCAAAATCAACGGGACTTTCCAAAATGTCGTAACAACTCCGCCCCATTGACGCAAATGGGCGGTAGG
CGTGTACGGTGGGAGGTCTATATAAGCAGAGCTGGTTTAGTGAACCGTCAGATCAAGCTCAAATGGAGAA
CATGGAGAACGACGAGAACATTGTGGTGGGACCCAAGCCGTTCTACCCGATCGAGGAGGGTTCCGCTGGC
ACCCAGCTGCGCAAGTACATGGAGCGCTACGCTAAGCTGGGTGCTATCGCCTTCACCAACGCCGTGACCG
GTGTGGATTACTCCTACGCCGAGTACCTGGAGAAGTCCTGCTGCCTCGGAAAGGCCCTGCAGAACTACGG
TCTGGTCGTGGATGGCCGCATTGCCCTCTGCTCGGAGAACTGCGAGGAGTTCTTCATTCCCGTGATCGCT
GGTCTGTTCATCGGAGTCGGCGTTGCCCCAACCAACGAGATCTACACCCTGCGCGAGCTGGTCCACAGCC
TGGGTATCAGCAAGCCGACCATCGTTTTCTCGAGCAAGAAGGGCCTCGACAAGGTTATCACCGTGCAAAA
AACCGTCACCACCATCAAGACCATCGTTATCCTGGATTCCAAGGTTGACTACCGCGGTTACCAGTGCCTC
GACACCTTCATCAAGCGTAACACCCCACCCGGCTTCCAAGCCTCCTCCTTCAAAACCGTGGAGGTTGATC
GCAAGGAGCAGGTGGCCCTGATCATGAACTCCTCCGGCTCCACCGGTCTGCCAAAGGGCGTGCAGCTGAC
CCACGAGAACACCGTCACCCGCTTCTCGCATGCCCGTGATCCCATCTACGGCAACCAGGTGTCCCCAGGC
ACCGCCGTCCTGACCGTCGTGCCCCTCCACCACGGCTTCGGCATGTTCACCACTCTCGGCTACTTGATCT
GCGGCTTCCGTGTGGTGATGCTGACTAAGTTCGACGAGGAGACTTTCCTCAAGACCCTGCAAGACTACAA
GTGCACTTACGTGATCCTGGTGCCGACCCTGTTCGCCATCCTGAACAAGAGCGAGCTGTTGAACAAATAC
GACCTGTCGAACCTGGTGGAGATCGCTTCCGGCGGCGCCCCACTGTCGAAGGAAGTTGGCGAGGCCGTTG
CTCGCCGCTTCAACCTGCCCGGCGTCCGTCAGGGTTACGGCCTGACCGAGACTACCTCGGCTATCATCAT
CACCCCCGAGGGCGACGATAAGCCCGGCGCTTCCGGCAAGGTTGTTCCACTCTTCAAAGCCAAGGTGATC
GACCTGGACACCAAGAAGTCCCTGGGTCCCAACCGTCGCGGAGAAGTGTGCGTCAAGGGCCCCATGCTGA
TGAAGGGCTACGTCAACAACCCAGAGGCCACCAAGGAGTTGATCGACGAGGAGGGCTGGCTGCACACTGG
TGACATCGGTTACTACGACGAAGAGAAGCACTTCTTCATCGTTGACCGCCTGAAGTCCTTGATCAAGTAC
AAGGGCTACCAGGTTCCCCCCGCCGAGCTCGAGAGCGTCCTGCTGCAGCACCCCTCCATTTTCGATGCCG
GAGTGGCCGGTGTCCCCGATCCCGTGGCTGGCGAGCTGCCAGGTGCCGTCGTCGTGCTGGAGTCCGGCAA
GAACATGACCGAGAAGGAAGTGATGGATTACGTGGCCTCGCAAGTGTCCAACGCCAAGCGCCTGCGCGGC
GGCGTGCGCTTCGTGGATGAGGTGCCCAAGGGCCTCACCGGAAAGATCGACGGTCGCGCTATCCGCGAGA
TCCTCAAGAAGCCCGTGGCCAAGATGTGAGCTTCTGTGCCTTCTAGTTGCCAGCCATCTGTTGTTTGCCC
CTCCCCCGTGCCTTCCTTGACCCTGGAAGGTGCCACTCCCACTGTCCTTTCCTAATAAAATGAGGAAATT
GCATCGCATTGTCTGAGTAGGTGTCATTCTATTCTGGGGGGTGGGGTGGGGCAGGACAGCAAGGGGGAGG
ATTGGGAAGACAATAGCAGGCATGCTGGGGATGCGGTGGGCTCTATGGCGCTTGAGACGAAGCTTGACAC
GGTTATCCACAGAATCAGGGGATAACGCAGGAAAGAACATGTGAGCAAAAGGCCAGCAAAAGGCCAGGAA
CCGTAAAAAGGCCGCGTTGCTGGCGTTTTTCCATAGGCTCCGCCCCCCTGACGAGCATCACAAAAATCGA
CGCTCAAGTCAGAGGTGGCGAAACCCGACAGGACTATAAAGATACCAGGCGTTTCCCCCTGGAAGCTCCC
TCGTGCGCTCTCCTGTTCCGACCCTGCCGCTTACCGGATACCTGTCCGCCTTTCTCCCTTCGGGAAGCGT
GGCGCTTTCTCATAGCTCACGCTGTAGGTATCTCAGTTCGGTGTAGGTCGTTCGCTCCAAGCTGGGCTGT
GTGCACGAACCCCCCGTTCAGCCCGACCGCTGCGCCTTATCCGGTAACTATCGTCTTGAGTCCAACCCGG
TAAGACACGACTTATCGCCACTGGCAGCAGCCACTGGTAACAGGATTAGCAGAGCGAGGTATGTAGGCGG
TGCTACAGAGTTCTTGAAGTGGTGGCCTAACTACGGCTACACTAGAAGAACAGTATTTGGTATCTGCGCT
CTGCTGAAGCCAGTTACCTTCGGAAAAAGAGTTGGTAGCTCTTGATCCGGCAAACAAACCACCGCTGGTA
GCGGTGGTTTTTTTGTTTGCAAGCAGCAGATTACGCGCAGAAAAAAAGGATCTCAAGAAGATCCTTTGAT
CTTTTCTACGGGGTCTGACGCTCAGTGGAACGAAAACTCACGTTAAGGGATTTTGGTCATGAGATTATCA
AAAAGGATCTTCACCTAGATCCTTTTGTGATGATCGGCACGTAAGAGGTTCCAACTTTCACCATAATGAA
ATAAGATCACTACCGGGCGTATTTTTTGAGTTATCGAGATTTTCAGGAGCTAAGGAAGCTAAAATGAGCC
ATATTCAACGGGAAACGTCTTGCTCAAGGCCGCGATTAAATTCCAACATGGATGCTGATTTATATGGGTA
TAAATGGGCTCGCGATAATGTCGGGCAATCAGGTGCGACAATCTACCGATTGTATGGGAAGCCCGATGCG
CCAGAGTTGTTTCTGAAACATGGCAAAGGTAGCGTTGCCAATGATGTTACAGATGAGATGGTCAGACTAA
ACTGGCTGACGGAATTTATGCCTCTTCCGACCATCAAGCATTTTATCCGTACTCCTGATGATGCATGGTT
ACTCACCACTGCGATCCCAGGGAAAACAGCATTCCAGGTATTAGAAGAATATCCTGATTCAGGTGAAAAT
ATTGTTGATGCGCTGGCAGTGTTCCTGCGCCGGTTGCATTCGATTCCTGTTTGTAATTGTCCTTTTAACA
GCGATCGCGTATTTCGACTCGCTCAGGCGCAATCACGAATGAATAACGGTTTGGTTGATGCGAGTGATTT
TGATGACGAGCGTAATGGCTGGCCTGTTGAACAAGTCTGGAAAGAAATGCATAAACTTTTGCCATTCTCA
CCGGATTCAGTCGTCACTCATGGTGATTTCTCACTTGATAACCTTATTTTTGACGAGGGGAAATTAATAG
GTTGTATTGATGTTGGACGAGTCGGAATCGCAGACCGATACCAGGATCTTGCCATCCTATGGAACTGCCT
CGGTGAGTTTTCTCCTTCATTACAGAAACGGCTTTTTCAAAAATATGGTATTGATAATCCTGATATGAAT
AAATTGCAGTTTCATTTGATGCTCGATGAGTTTTTCTGATTTTTTTTAAGGCAGTTATTGGTGCCCTTAA
ACGCCTGGTTGCTACGCCTGAATAAGTGATAATAAGCGGATGAATGGCAGAAATTCGATGATAAGCTGTC
AAACATGATGT
[125 nt withheld, positions 4352-4476]
C
[91 nt withheld, positions 4478-4568]
AGGGTGATGGTTCACGTAGTGGGCCAGCGCCCTGATAGACGGTTTTTCGCCCTTTGACGTTGGAGTCCAC
GTTCTTT
[37 nt withheld, positions 4646-4682]
ACCCTATCTCGGTCTATTCTTTTGATTTATAAGGGATTTTGCCGATTTCGGCCTATTGGTTAAAAAATGA
GCTGATTTAACAAAAATTTAACGCGAATTTTAACAAAATATTAACGCTTACAATTT
Features (pLannotate 1.2.2; 9 found; start..end, strand, type, name):
     86..389     +  enhancer       CMV enhancer: human cytomegalovirus immediate early enhancer
    390..593     +  promoter       CMV promoter: human cytomegalovirus (CMV) immediate early promoter
    623..2266    +  CDS            LUCI_LUCCR: Experimental evidence at protein level: Swiss-Prot protein existence level 1. Produces green light with a wavelength of 544 nm. From Luciola cruciata (Japanese firefly) (Genji firefly).
   2274..2498    +  polyA_signal   bGH poly(A) signal: bovine growth hormone polyadenylation signal
   2618..3206    -  rep_origin     ori: high-copy-number ColE1/pMB1/pBR322/pUC origin of replication
   3321..3423    +  promoter       cat promoter: promoter of the E. coli cat gene encoding chloramphenicol acetyltransferase
   3424..4237    +  CDS            KanR (fragment): aminoglycoside phosphotransferase; aph(3')-Ia; confers resistance to kanamycin in bacteria or G418 (Geneticin®) in eukaryotes
   4325..4342    -  promoter       tet promoter (fragment): E. coli promoter for tetracycline efflux protein gene
   4353..4808    +  rep_origin     f1 ori (sequence partly withheld): f1 bacteriophage origin of replication; arrow indicates direction of (+) strand synthesis
