>Addgene plasmid #118064 | hCMV-IE1:RedF | addgene full sequence | sequence record 240494 | Addgene NGS Result
ACGGGGTCATTAGTTCATAGCCCATATATGGAGTTCCGCGTTACATAACTTACGGTAAATGGCCCGCCTG
GCTGACCGCCCAACGACCCCCGCCCATTGACGTCAATAATGACGTATGTTCCCATAGTAACGCCAATAGG
GACTTTCCATTGACGTCAATGGGTGGAGTATTTACGGTAAACTGCCCACTTGGCAGTACATCAAGTGTAT
CATATGCCAAGTACGCCCCCTATTGACGTCAATGACGGTAAATGGCCCGCCTGGCATTATGCCCAGTACA
TGACCTTATGGGACTTTCCTACTTGGCAGTACATCTACGTATTAGTCATCGCTATTACCATGGTGATGCG
GTTTTGGCAGTACATCAATGGGCGTGGATAGCGGTTTGACTCACGGGGATTTCCAAGTCTCCACCCCATT
GACGTCAATGGGAGTTTGTTTTGGCACCAAAATCAACGGGACTTTCCAAAATGTCGTAACAACTCCGCCC
CATTGACGCAAATGGGCGGTAGGCGTGTACGGTGGGAGGTCTATATAAGCAGAGCTGGTTTAGTGAACCG
TCAGATCAAGCTCAAATGGAGAACATGGAGAACGACGAGAACATTGTGGTGGGACCCAAGCCGTTCTACC
CGATCGAGGAGGGTTCCGCTGGCACCCAGCTGCGCAAGTACATGGAGCGCTACGCTAAGCTGGGTGCTAT
CGCCTTCACCAACGCCGTGACCGGTGTGGATTACTCCTACGCCGAGTACCTGGAGAAGTCCTGCTGCCTC
GGAAAGGCCCTGCAGAACTACGGTCTGGTCGTGGATGGCCGCATTGCCCTCTGCTCGGAGAACTGCGAGG
AGTTCTTCATTCCCGTGATCGCTGGTCTGTTCATCGGAGTCGGCGTTGCCCCAACCAACGAGATCTACAC
CCTGCGCGAGCTGGTCCACAGCCTGGGTATCAGCAAGCCGACCATCGTTTTCTCGAGCAAGAAGGGCCTC
GACAAGGTTATCACCGTGCAAAAAACCGTCACCACCATCAAGACCATCGTTATCCTGGATTCCAAGGTTG
ACTACCGCGGTTACCAGTGCCTCGACACCTTCATCAAGCGTAACACCCCACCCGGCTTCCAAGCCTCCTC
CTTCAAAACCGTGGAGGTTGATCGCAAGGAGCAGGTGGCCCTGATCATGAACTCCTCCGGCTCCACCGGT
CTGCCAAAGGGCGTGCAGCTGACCCACGAGAACACCGTCACCCGCTTCTCGCATGCCCGTGATCCCATCT
ACGGCAACCAGGTGTCCCCAGGCACCGCCGTCCTGACCGTCGTGCCCCTCCACCACGGCTTCGGCATGTT
CACCACTCTCGGCTACTTGATCTGCGGCTTCCGTGTGGTGATGCTGACTAAGTTCGACGAGGAGACTTTC
CTCAAGACCCTGCAAGACTACAAGTGCACTTACGTGATCCTGGTGCCGACCCTGTTCGCCATCCTGAACA
AGAGCGAGCTGTTGAACAAATACGACCTGTCGAACCTGGTGGAGATCGCTTCCGGCGGCGCCCCACTGTC
GAAGGAAGTTGGCGAGGCCGTTGCTCGCCGCTTCAACCTGCCCGGCGTCCGTCAGGGTTACGGCCTGACC
GAGACTACCTCGGCTATCATCATCACCCCCGAGGGCGACGATAAGCCCGGCGCTTCCGGCAAGGTTGTTC
CACTCTTCAAAGCCAAGGTGATCGACCTGGACACCAAGAAGTCCCTGGGTCCCAACCGTCGCGGAGAAGT
GTGCGTCAAGGGCCCCATGCTGATGAAGGGCTACGTCAACAACCCAGAGGCCACCAAGGAGTTGATCGAC
GAGGAGGGCTGGCTGCACACTGGTGACATCGGTTACTACGACGAAGAGAAGCACTTCTTCATCGTTGACC
GCCTGAAGTCCTTGATCAAGTACAAGGGCTACCAGGTTCCCCCCGCCGAGCTCGAGAGCGTCCTGCTGCA
GCACCCCTCCATTTTCGATGCCGGAGTGGCCGGTGTCCCCGATCCCGTGGCTGGCGAGCTGCCAGGTGCC
GTCGTCGTGCTGGAGTCCGGCAAGAACATGACCGAGAAGGAAGTGATGGATTACGTGGCCTCGCAAGTGT
CCAACGCCAAGCGCCTGCGCGGCGGCGTGCGCTTCGTGGATGAGGTGCCCAAGGGCCTCACCGGAAAGAT
CGACGGTCGCGCTATCCGCGAGATCCTCAAGAAGCCCGTGGCCAAGATGTGAGCTTCTGTGCCTTCTAGT
TGCCAGCCATCTGTTGTTTGCCCCTCCCCCGTGCCTTCCTTGACCCTGGAAGGTGCCACTCCCACTGTCC
TTTCCTAATAAAATGAGGAAATTGCATCGCATTGTCTGAGTAGGTGTCATTCTATTCTGGGGGGTGGGGT
GGGGCAGGACAGCAAGGGGGAGGATTGGGAAGACAATAGCAGGCATGCTGGGGATGCGGTGGGCTCTATG
GCGCTTGAGACGAAGCTTGACACGGTTATCCACAGAATCAGGGGATAACGCAGGAAAGAACATGTGAGCA
AAAGGCCAGCAAAAGGCCAGGAACCGTAAAAAGGCCGCGTTGCTGGCGTTTTTCCATAGGCTCCGCCCCC
CTGACGAGCATCACAAAAATCGACGCTCAAGTCAGAGGTGGCGAAACCCGACAGGACTATAAAGATACCA
GGCGTTTCCCCCTGGAAGCTCCCTCGTGCGCTCTCCTGTTCCGACCCTGCCGCTTACCGGATACCTGTCC
GCCTTTCTCCCTTCGGGAAGCGTGGCGCTTTCTCATAGCTCACGCTGTAGGTATCTCAGTTCGGTGTAGG
TCGTTCGCTCCAAGCTGGGCTGTGTGCACGAACCCCCCGTTCAGCCCGACCGCTGCGCCTTATCCGGTAA
CTATCGTCTTGAGTCCAACCCGGTAAGACACGACTTATCGCCACTGGCAGCAGCCACTGGTAACAGGATT
AGCAGAGCGAGGTATGTAGGCGGTGCTACAGAGTTCTTGAAGTGGTGGCCTAACTACGGCTACACTAGAA
GAACAGTATTTGGTATCTGCGCTCTGCTGAAGCCAGTTACCTTCGGAAAAAGAGTTGGTAGCTCTTGATC
CGGCAAACAAACCACCGCTGGTAGCGGTGGTTTTTTTGTTTGCAAGCAGCAGATTACGCGCAGAAAAAAA
GGATCTCAAGAAGATCCTTTGATCTTTTCTACGGGGTCTGACGCTCAGTGGAACGAAAACTCACGTTAAG
GGATTTTGGTCATGAGATTATCAAAAAGGATCTTCACCTAGATCCTTTTGTGATGATCGGCACGTAAGAG
GTTCCAACTTTCACCATAATGAAATAAGATCACTACCGGGCGTATTTTTTGAGTTATCGAGATTTTCAGG
AGCTAAGGAAGCTAAAATGAGCCATATTCAACGGGAAACGTCTTGCTCAAGGCCGCGATTAAATTCCAAC
ATGGATGCTGATTTATATGGGTATAAATGGGCTCGCGATAATGTCGGGCAATCAGGTGCGACAATCTACC
GATTGTATGGGAAGCCCGATGCGCCAGAGTTGTTTCTGAAACATGGCAAAGGTAGCGTTGCCAATGATGT
TACAGATGAGATGGTCAGACTAAACTGGCTGACGGAATTTATGCCTCTTCCGACCATCAAGCATTTTATC
CGTACTCCTGATGATGCATGGTTACTCACCACTGCGATCCCAGGGAAAACAGCATTCCAGGTATTAGAAG
AATATCCTGATTCAGGTGAAAATATTGTTGATGCGCTGGCAGTGTTCCTGCGCCGGTTGCATTCGATTCC
TGTTTGTAATTGTCCTTTTAACAGCGATCGCGTATTTCGACTCGCTCAGGCGCAATCACGAATGAATAAC
GGTTTGGTTGATGCGAGTGATTTTGATGACGAGCGTAATGGCTGGCCTGTTGAACAAGTCTGGAAAGAAA
TGCATAAACTTTTGCCATTCTCACCGGATTCAGTAGTCACTCATGGTGATTTCTCACTTGATAACCTTAT
TTTTGACGAGGGGAAATTAATAGGTTGTATTGATGTTGGACGAGTCGGAATCGCAGACCGATACCAGGAT
CTTGCCATCCTATGGAACTGCCTCGGTGAGTTTTCTCCTTCATTACAGAAACGGCTTTTTCAAAAATATG
GTATTGATAATCCTGATATGAATAAATTGCAGTTTCATTTGATGCTCGATGAGTTTTTCTGATTTTTTTT
AAGGCAGTTATTGGTGCCCTTAAACGCCTGGTTGCTACGCCTGAATAAGTGATAATAAGCGGATGAATGG
CAGAAATTCGATGATAAGCTGTCAAACATGATGT
[125 nt withheld, positions 4305-4429]
C
[91 nt withheld, positions 4431-4521]
AGGGTGATGGTTCACGTAGTGGGCCAGCGCCCTGATAGACGGTTTTTCGCCCTTTGACGTTGGAGTCCAC
GTTCTTT
[37 nt withheld, positions 4599-4635]
ACCCTATCTCGGTCTATTCTTTTGATTTATAAGGGATTTTGCCGATTTCGGCCTATTGGTTAAAAAATGA
GCTGATTTAACAAAAATTTAACGCGAATTTTAACAAAATATTAACGCTTACAATTTTAACAAGCTTCGTC
TCAGTCAGGAGTAGTTATTAATAGTAATCAATT
Features (pLannotate 1.2.2; 10 found; start..end, strand, type, name):
     39..342     +  enhancer       CMV enhancer: human cytomegalovirus immediate early enhancer
    343..546     +  promoter       CMV promoter: human cytomegalovirus (CMV) immediate early promoter
    576..2219    +  CDS            LUCI_LUCCR: Experimental evidence at protein level: Swiss-Prot protein existence level 1. Produces green light with a wavelength of 544 nm. From Luciola cruciata (Japanese firefly) (Genji firefly).
   2227..2451    +  polyA_signal   bGH poly(A) signal: bovine growth hormone polyadenylation signal
   2571..3159    -  rep_origin     ori: high-copy-number ColE1/pMB1/pBR322/pUC origin of replication
   3274..3376    +  promoter       cat promoter: promoter of the E. coli cat gene encoding chloramphenicol acetyltransferase
   3377..4190    +  CDS            KanR (fragment): aminoglycoside phosphotransferase; aph(3')-Ia; confers resistance to kanamycin in bacteria or G418 (Geneticin®) in eukaryotes
   4278..4295    -  promoter       tet promoter (fragment): E. coli promoter for tetracycline efflux protein gene
   4306..4761    +  rep_origin     f1 ori (sequence partly withheld): f1 bacteriophage origin of replication; arrow indicates direction of (+) strand synthesis
   4787..4808    +  enhancer       CMV enhancer (fragment): human cytomegalovirus immediate early enhancer
