[The description below was written by a language model from this plasmid's Addgene catalogue record and pLannotate feature annotations shown in this document.]
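Description:
hCMV-IE1:RedF is a 4.8 kb mammalian expression plasmid carrying a single GoldenBraid 2.0-style transcriptional unit for constitutive production of the RedF luciferase. The backbone is a self-made "Alpha2" ColE1 vector derived from pBluescript SK and modified to carry kanamycin resistance. It replicates at high copy in E. coli from the ColE1/pUC-type origin and is selected through an aph(3')-Ia kanamycin resistance gene, which the annotation places downstream of a cat promoter. An f1 phage origin inherited from the parent vector is also present.

The roughly 2.5 kb synthetic insert consists of the human cytomegalovirus immediate-early enhancer and promoter, the luciferase open reading frame, and the bovine growth hormone polyadenylation signal, all in the same orientation. Automated annotation matches the coding sequence to the luciferase of the Japanese firefly Luciola cruciata, whose native enzyme is described as green-emitting. That is a homology-based label, and the record names the reporter only as RedF, without stating which changes distinguish it from the matched protein. No tags, introns or mammalian selection markers are annotated, so the plasmid is suited to transient transfection.

The unit was assembled through BsaI sites that were destroyed during cloning, and it can be released with BsmBI, which allows it to be combined with other transcriptional units in higher-order multigene assemblies. The associated work concerns multiplexed hextuple luciferase assays that monitor several cellular pathways at once. The depositor and sequencing-verified records are the same length and show the same features, differing only in the numbering start point.
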