Addgene plasmid #118064: hCMV-IE1:RedF
Purpose: Transcriptional unit for constitutive expression of RedF in mammalian cells
Depositing lab: Koen Venken. Depositing organization: Baylor College of Medicine. Publication: Examining multiple cellular pathways at once using multiplex hextuple luciferase assaying. Sarrion-Perdigones A, Chang L, Gonzalez Y, Gallego-Flores T, Young DW, Venken KJT. Nat Commun. 2019 Dec 13;10(1):5710. doi: 10.1038/s41467-019-13651-y. PubMed 31836712.
Backbone
  Vector backbone: ColE1 vector Alpha2
  Backbone manufacturer: Self made; Derived from pBluescriptSK
  Backbone size w/o insert (bp): 2327
  Total vector size (bp): 4808
  Modifications to backbone: Kanamycin Resistance
  Vector type: Mammalian Expression, Luciferase, Synthetic Biology ; Assembly of GB2.0 transcriptional units
Growth in bacteria
  Bacterial resistance: Kanamycin, 50 μg/mL
  Growth temperature: 37°C
  Growth strain: DH5alpha
  Copy number: High Copy
Gene/Insert
  Gene/Insert name: CMV:RedF:bGHF (alt name: Cytomegalovirus enhancer and promoter driving the expression of the RedF Luciferase)
  Species: Synthetic
  Insert size (bp): 2517
  Promoter: CMV
  Cloning method: Restriction Enzyme; 5′ cloning site BsaI (destroyed during cloning); 3′ cloning site BsaI (destroyed during cloning)
  Sequencing primers: 5′ aat gag ctg att taa caa aaa ttt aac gcg; 3′ ctt ttt acg gtt cct ggc ctt ttg
Terms and licenses: Academic/Nonprofit Terms; Industry Terms: Not Available to Industry
Depositor comments: Insert can be released with BsmBI
How to cite: hCMV-IE1:RedF was a gift from Koen Venken (Addgene plasmid # 118064 ; http://n2t.net/addgene:118064 ; RRID:Addgene_118064)
